>Addgene plasmid #178164 | OTUD4_Halo_C_allele | addgene full sequence | sequence record 349354 | Addgene NGS Result
AGTGCAAAGACCAAAAGAAGAGAGTTCAGAAGATGAAAATGAAGTGTCTAATATTTTGAGAAGTGGTAGA
TCCAAGCAGTTCTATAATCAAACTTATGGAAGCAGGAAGTACAAAAGTGATTGGGGCTATTCTGGTAGGG
GTGGATATCAACATGTGAGAAGTGAGGAGTCCTGGAAAGGACAGCCAAGCAGAAGTCGGGATGAAGGTTA
TCAGTACCATCGAAATGTCAGAGGGCGACCATTTAGGGGAGATAGGAGGAGATCAGGGATGGGAGATGGC
CATAGGGGACAGCACACTGGTGGAGGAGGTTCTGGAGGCGGTGGAAGTGGTGGCGGAGGTAGCGCCGAGA
TCGGCACCGGCTTTCCCTTCGATCCTCACTACGTGGAAGTGCTGGGCGAGAGAATGCACTATGTGGACGT
GGGCCCCAGAGATGGAACCCCTGTGCTGTTTCTGCACGGCAACCCTACCAGCAGCTACGTGTGGCGGAAC
ATCATCCCTCACGTGGCCCCTACACACAGATGTATCGCCCCTGACCTGATCGGCATGGGCAAGAGCGATA
AGCCCGACCTGGGCTACTTCTTCGACGACCACGTGCGGTTCATGGACGCCTTTATTGAGGCCCTCGGCCT
GGAAGAGGTGGTGCTGGTTATTCACGATTGGGGCAGCGCCCTGGGATTCCACTGGGCCAAGAGAAACCCC
GAGAGAGTGAAGGGAATCGCCTTCATGGAATTCATCAGGCCCATTCCTACCTGGGACGAGTGGCCTGAGT
TCGCCAGAGAGACATTCCAGGCCTTCAGAACCACCGACGTGGGCAGAAAGCTGATCATCGACCAGAACGT
GTTCATCGAGGGCACCCTGCCTATGGGAGTCGTCAGACCACTGACCGAGGTGGAAATGGACCACTACAGA
GAGCCCTTTCTGAACCCCGTGGACCGGGAACCTCTTTGGAGATTCCCCAACGAGCTGCCCATTGCCGGCG
AGCCTGCTAATATTGTGGCCCTGGTGGAAGAGTACATGGACTGGCTGCATCAGAGCCCCGTGCCTAAGCT
GCTGTTTTGGGGAACACCCGGCGTGCTGATTCCTCCTGCTGAAGCTGCCAGACTGGCCAAGAGCCTGCCT
AATTGCAAGGCCGTGGATATCGGCCCTGGCCTGAATCTGCTGCAAGAGGACAACCCCGATCTGATCGGCT
CCGAGATTGCCAGATGGCTGAGCACCCTGGAAATCAGCGGATAATGGTTGTTGCCGAAGTATTTTCTAAC
AGAAACTCTTAGGTGGAATGTTTCTGAAGGCTTTAAAAAAAATACAATAAAGTAAAAACCGCAGTTGGAA
CTCTTTCCTCTCCCCAGCCCCCCTTACCTTCACTCCCATACTGGACAAGACATTTTGGACATGAGTTCAA
GGGGGCAGGTTAATTCCTGGCATTGCCAGTTTTCTTCATTCAGAATCTGTTTGTTGATCAAGTGACTGTC
CCCGTAAAAAGTAGAAGATAAGTTTGTTAAAGTATTTTTTATAAACAGCTTAATATAAAACATTATAGAT
TTAGTGTTTGGCTTTTTTCCTTATAAGTTTATAAGTTTGATTTCAGATGTTGGAAATGTGTGCTTTATAG
TGTTTACTAAAGTGACAAGAAAATAAGCTTGGCGTAATCATGGTCATAGCTGTTTCCTGTGTGAAATTGT
TATCCGCTCACAATTCCACACAACATACGAGCCGGAAGCATAAAGTGTAAAGCCTGGGGTGCCTAATGAG
TGAGCTAACTCACATTAATTGCGTTGCGCTCACTGCCCGCTTTCCAGTCGGGAAACCTGTCGTGCCAGCT
GCATTAATGAATCGGCCAACGCGCGGGGAGAGGCGGTTTGCGTATTGGGCGCTCTTCCGCTTCCTCGCTC
ACTGACTCGCTGCGCTCGGTCGTTCGGCTGCGGCGAGCGGTATCAGCTCACTCAAAGGCGGTAATACGGT
TATCCACAGAATCAGGGGATAACGCAGGAAAGAACATGTGAGCAAAAGGCCAGCAAAAGGCCAGGAACCG
TAAAAAGGCCGCGTTGCTGGCGTTTTTCCATAGGCTCCGCCCCCCTGACGAGCATCACAAAAATCGACGC
TCAAGTCAGAGGTGGCGAAACCCGACAGGACTATAAAGATACCAGGCGTTTCCCCCTGGAAGCTCCCTCG
TGCGCTCTCCTGTTCCGACCCTGCCGCTTACCGGATACCTGTCCGCCTTTCTCCCTTCGGGAAGCGTGGC
GCTTTCTCATAGCTCACGCTGTAGGTATCTCAGTTCGGTGTAGGTCGTTCGCTCCAAGCTGGGCTGTGTG
CACGAACCCCCCGTTCAGCCCGACCGCTGCGCCTTATCCGGTAACTATCGTCTTGAGTCCAACCCGGTAA
GACACGACTTATCGCCACTGGCAGCAGCCACTGGTAACAGGATTAGCAGAGCGAGGTATGTAGGCGGTGC
TACAGAGTTCTTGAAGTGGTGGCCTAACTACGGCTACACTAGAAGAACAGTATTTGGTATCTGCGCTCTG
CTGAAGCCAGTTACCTTCGGAAAAAGAGTTGGTAGCTCTTGATCCGGCAAACAAACCACCGCTGGTAGCG
GTGGTTTTTTTGTTTGCAAGCAGCAGATTACGCGCAGAAAAAAAGGATCTCAAGAAGATCCTTTGATCTT
TTCTACGGGGTCTGACGCTCAGTGGAACGAAAACTCACGTTAAGGGATTTTGGTCATGAGATTATCAAAA
AGGATCTTCACCTAGATCCTTTTAAATTAAAAATGAAGTTTTAAATCAATCTAAAGTATATATGAGTAAA
CTTGGTCTGACAGTTACCAATGCTTAATCAGTGAGGCACCTATCTCAGCGATCTGTCTATTTCGTTCATC
CATAGTTGCCTGACTCCCCGTCGTGTAGATAACTACGATACGGGAGGGCTTACCATCTGGCCCCAGTGCT
GCAATGATACCGCGAGATCCACGCTCACCGGCTCCAGATTTATCAGCAATAAACCAGCCAGCCGGAAGGG
CCGAGCGCAGAAGTGGTCCTGCAACTTTATCCGCCTCCATCCAGTCTATTAATTGTTGCCGGGAAGCTAG
AGTAAGTAGTTCGCCAGTTAATAGTTTGCGCAACGTTGTTGCCATTGCTACAGGCATCGTGGTGTCACGC
TCGTCGTTTGGTATGGCTTCATTCAGCTCCGGTTCCCAACGATCAAGGCGAGTTACATGATCCCCCATGT
TGTGCAAAAAAGCGGTTAGCTCCTTCGGTCCTCCGATCGTTGTCAGAAGTAAGTTGGCCGCAGTGTTATC
ACTCATGGTTATGGCAGCACTGCATAATTCTCTTACTGTCATGCCATCCGTAAGATGCTTTTCTGTGACT
GGTGAGTACTCAACCAAGTCATTCTGAGAATAGTGTATGCGGCGACCGAGTTGCTCTTGCCCGGCGTCAA
TACGGGATAATACCGCGCCACATAGCAGAACTTTAAAAGTGCTCATCATTGGAAAACGTTCTTCGGGGCG
AAAACTCTCAAGGATCTTACCGCTGTTGAGATCCAGTTCGATGTAACCCACTCGTGCACCCAACTGATCT
TCAGCATCTTTTACTTTCACCAGCGTTTCTGGGTGAGCAAAAACAGGAAGGCAAAATGCCGCAAAAAAGG
GAATAAGGGCGACACGGAAATGTTGAATACTCATACTCTTCCTTTTTCAATATTATTGAAGCATTTATCA
GGGTTATTGTCTCATGAGCGGATACATATTTGAATGTATTTAGAAAAATAAACAAATAGGGGTTCCGCGC
ACATTTCCCCGAAAAGTGCCACCTGACGTCTAAGAAACCATTATTATCATGACATTAACCTATAAAAATA
GGCGTATCACGAGGCCCTTTCGTCTCGCGCGTTTCGGTGATGACGGTGAAAACCTCTGACACATGCAGCT
CCCGGAGACGGTCACAGCTTGTCTGTAAGCGGATGCCGGGAGCAGACAAGCCCGTCAGGGCGCGTCAGCG
GGTGTTGGCGGGTGTCGGGGCTGGCTTAACTATGCGGCATCAGAGCAGATTGTACTGAGAGTGCACCATA
TGCGGTGTGAAATACCGCACAGATGCGTAAGGAGAAAATACCGCATCAGGCGCCATTCGCCATTCAGGCT
GCGCAACTGTTGGGAAGGGCGATCGGTGCGGGCCTCTTCGCTATTACGCCAGCTGGCGAAAGGGGGATGT
GCTGCAAGGCGATTAAGTTGGGTAACGCCAGGGTTTTCCCAGTCACGACGTTGTAAAACGACGGCCAGTG
AATTCTAAAAGGACCATTCAAAGCCTGAAAGAAAAAACAGAAAAAGTAAAAGATCCTAAGACTGCTGCTG
ATGTGGTCAGCCCTGGGGCCAACTCTGTTGATAGCAG
Features (pLannotate 1.2.2; 12 found; start..end, strand, type, name):
    344..1219    +  CDS            dhaA: DHAA_PSEPV - Experimental evidence at protein level: Swiss-Prot protein existence level 1. Catalyzes hydrolytic cleavage of carbon-halogen bonds in halogenated aliphatic compounds, leading to the formation of the corresponding primary alcohols, halide ions and protons. Has a broad substrate specificity, as it is able to dehalogenate mono- and di- chlorinated and brominated alkanes (up to at least C10), and the two isomers of 1,3-dichloropropene to 3-chloroallyl alcohol; the highest activity was found with 1,2-dibromoethane, while no activity was observed with the analog 1,2-dichloroethane. Fro
   1677..1693    -  protein_bind   lac operator: The lac repressor binds to the lac operator to inhibit transcription in E. coli. This inhibition can be relieved by adding lactose or isopropyl-β-D-thiogalactopyranoside (IPTG). lac repressor encoded by lacI
   1701..1731    -  promoter       lac promoter: promoter for the E. coli lac operon
   1746..1767    -  protein_bind   CAP binding site: CAP binding activates transcription in the presence of cAMP. E. coli catabolite activator protein
   1780..1872    -  CDS            lacI (fragment): lac repressor; lacI; The lac repressor binds to the lac operator to inhibit transcription in E. coli. This inhibition can be relieved by adding lactose or isopropyl-β-D-thiogalactopyranoside (IPTG).
   2055..2643    -  rep_origin     ori: high-copy-number ColE1/pMB1/pBR322/pUC origin of replication
   2814..3674    -  CDS            AmpR: β-lactamase; bla; confers resistance to ampicillin, carbenicillin, and related antibiotics
   3675..3779    -  promoter       AmpR promoter: bla
   3874..3909    +  CDS            rop (fragment): Rop protein, which maintains plasmids at low copy number; rop
   4011..4110    +  misc_feature   bom (fragment): basis of mobility region from pBR322
   4116..4273    -  CDS            lacZα (fragment): LacZα fragment of β-galactosidase; lacZ fragment
   4277..298     +  CDS            OTUD4 (fragment) (across the origin): OTUD4_HUMAN - Also known as HIN-1 From Homo sapiens (Human).
