[The description below was written by a language model from this plasmid's Addgene catalogue record and pLannotate feature annotations shown in this document.]
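Description:
OTUD4_Halo_C_allele is a homology-directed repair donor plasmid built in the pUC57-BsaI-Free cloning backbone, designed for endogenous tagging of the human OTUD4 gene (also known as DUBA6 or HIN1) with HaloTag at the C-terminus of the encoded protein. It is a bacterial propagation vector only. It replicates in E. coli from a high-copy ColE1/pUC-type origin and is selected with ampicillin through a β-lactamase gene driven by its native bla promoter. The other annotated backbone elements (lac promoter, lac operator, CAP binding site, and fragments of lacI, lacZα, rop and bom) are remnants of the pUC-family scaffold and have no role in the tagging function.

The payload consists of a fragment of the human OTUD4 coding sequence, annotated across the plasmid's numbering origin, followed shortly downstream on the same strand by an open reading frame matched to the bacterial haloalkane dehalogenase DhaA. HaloTag is an engineered derivative of this enzyme that covalently binds chloroalkane ligands, so this feature corresponds to the tag. The OTUD4 fragment is consistent with a 5′ homology arm covering the end of the coding region. The unannotated stretch between the tag and the lac elements plausibly contains the 3′ homology arm, although the feature table does not identify it. No mammalian promoter, selection cassette or guide RNA is annotated, which fits a design in which the fusion is expressed from the native OTUD4 locus after integration. The nuclease and guide used for integration are not stated in the record. A tagged allele of this kind generally allows labelling, imaging or capture of the endogenous protein with HaloTag ligands.
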