Addgene plasmid #178164: OTUD4_Halo_C_allele
Purpose: Donor vector for endogenous tagging of human OTUD4 at the C-terminus with halotag
Depositing lab: iPSC Neurodegenerative Disease Initiative (iNDI) & Michael Ward. Depositing organization: National Institute of Neurological Disorders and Strokes (NINDS).
Backbone
  Vector backbone: pUC57-BsaI-Free
  Vector type: Donor vector
Growth in bacteria
  Bacterial resistance: Ampicillin, 100 μg/mL
  Growth temperature: 37°C
  Growth strain: DH5alpha
  Copy number: High Copy
Gene/Insert
  Gene/Insert name: Halotag (alt name: OTUD4)
  Species: H. sapiens (human)
  Entrez Gene: OTUD4 (a.k.a. DUBA6, HIN1, HSHIN1)
  Cloning method: Unknown
Terms and licenses: Academic/Nonprofit Terms; Industry Terms: Not Available to Industry
How to cite: OTUD4_Halo_C_allele was a gift from iPSC Neurodegenerative Disease Initiative (iNDI) & Michael Ward (Addgene plasmid # 178164 ; http://n2t.net/addgene:178164 ; RRID:Addgene_178164)
