>Addgene plasmid #178164 | OTUD4_Halo_C_allele | depositor partial sequence | sequence record 345801 | insert
TAAAAGGACCATTCAAAGCCTGAAAGAAAAAACAGAAAAAGTAAAAGATCCTAAGACTGCTGCTGATGTG
GTCAGCCCTGGGGCCAACTCTGTTGATAGCAGAGTGCAAAGACCAAAAGAAGAGAGTTCAGAAGATGAAA
ATGAAGTGTCTAATATTTTGAGAAGTGGTAGATCCAAGCAGTTCTATAATCAAACTTATGGAAGCAGGAA
GTACAAAAGTGATTGGGGCTATTCTGGTAGGGGTGGATATCAACATGTGAGAAGTGAGGAGTCCTGGAAA
GGACAGCCAAGCAGAAGTCGGGATGAAGGTTATCAGTACCATCGAAATGTCAGAGGGCGACCATTTAGGG
GAGATAGGAGGAGATCAGGGATGGGAGATGGCCATAGGGGACAGCACACTGGTGGAGGAGGTTCTGGAGG
CGGTGGAAGTGGTGGCGGAGGTAGCGCCGAGATCGGCACCGGCTTTCCCTTCGATCCTCACTACGTGGAA
GTGCTGGGCGAGAGAATGCACTATGTGGACGTGGGCCCCAGAGATGGAACCCCTGTGCTGTTTCTGCACG
GCAACCCTACCAGCAGCTACGTGTGGCGGAACATCATCCCTCACGTGGCCCCTACACACAGATGTATCGC
CCCTGACCTGATCGGCATGGGCAAGAGCGATAAGCCCGACCTGGGCTACTTCTTCGACGACCACGTGCGG
TTCATGGACGCCTTTATTGAGGCCCTCGGCCTGGAAGAGGTGGTGCTGGTTATTCACGATTGGGGCAGCG
CCCTGGGATTCCACTGGGCCAAGAGAAACCCCGAGAGAGTGAAGGGAATCGCCTTCATGGAATTCATCAG
GCCCATTCCTACCTGGGACGAGTGGCCTGAGTTCGCCAGAGAGACATTCCAGGCCTTCAGAACCACCGAC
GTGGGCAGAAAGCTGATCATCGACCAGAACGTGTTCATCGAGGGCACCCTGCCTATGGGAGTCGTCAGAC
CACTGACCGAGGTGGAAATGGACCACTACAGAGAGCCCTTTCTGAACCCCGTGGACCGGGAACCTCTTTG
GAGATTCCCCAACGAGCTGCCCATTGCCGGCGAGCCTGCTAATATTGTGGCCCTGGTGGAAGAGTACATG
GACTGGCTGCATCAGAGCCCCGTGCCTAAGCTGCTGTTTTGGGGAACACCCGGCGTGCTGATTCCTCCTG
CTGAAGCTGCCAGACTGGCCAAGAGCCTGCCTAATTGCAAGGCCGTGGATATCGGCCCTGGCCTGAATCT
GCTGCAAGAGGACAACCCCGATCTGATCGGCTCCGAGATTGCCAGATGGCTGAGCACCCTGGAAATCAGC
GGATAATGGTTGTTGCCGAAGTATTTTCTAACAGAAACTCTTAGGTGGAATGTTTCTGAAGGCTTTAAAA
AAAATACAATAAAGTAAAAACCGCAGTTGGAACTCTTTCCTCTCCCCAGCCCCCCTTACCTTCACTCCCA
TACTGGACAAGACATTTTGGACATGAGTTCAAGGGGGCAGGTTAATTCCTGGCATTGCCAGTTTTCTTCA
TTCAGAATCTGTTTGTTGATCAAGTGACTGTCCCCGTAAAAAGTAGAAGATAAGTTTGTTAAAGTATTTT
TTATAAACAGCTTAATATAAAACATTATAGATTTAGTGTTTGGCTTTTTTCCTTATAAGTTTATAAGTTT
GATTTCAGATGTTGGAAATGTGTGCTTTATAGTGTTTACTAAAGTGACAAGAAAAT
